>Addgene plasmid #35615 | pMSCVsin-PGK-GFP | addgene full sequence | sequence record 321487 | Addgene NGS Result
AATGAAAGACCCCACCTGTAGGTTTGGCAAGCTAGCTTAAGTAACGCCATTTTGCAAGGCATGGAAAATA
CATAACTGAGAATAGAGAAGTTCAGATCAAGGTTAGGAACAGAGAGACAGCAGAATATGGGCCAAACAGG
ATATCTGTGGTAAGCAGTTCCTGCCCCGGCTCAGGGCCAAGAACAGATGGTCCCCAGATGCGGTCCCGCC
CTCAGCAGTTTCTAGAGAACCATCAGATGTTTCCAGGGTGCCCCAAGGACCTGAAATGACCCTGTGCCTT
ATTTGAACTAACCAATCAGTTCGCTTCTCGCTTCTGTTCGCGCGCTTCTGCTCCCCGAGCTCAATAAAAG
AGCCCACAACCCCTCACTCGGCGCGCCAGTCCTCCGATAGACTGCGTCGCCCGGGTACCCGTATTCCCAA
TAAAGCCTCTTGCTGTTTGCATCCGAATCGTGGACTCGCTGATCCTTGGGAGGGTCTCCTCAGATTGATT
GACTGCCCACCTCGGGGGTCTTTCATTTGGAGGTTCCACCGAGATTTGGAGACCCCTGCCCAGGGACCAC
CGACCCCCCCGCCGGGAGGTAAGCTGGCCAGCGGTCGTTTCGTGTCTGTCTCTGTCTTTGTGCGTGTTTG
TGCCGGCATCTAATGTTTGCGCCTGCGTCTGTACTAGTTAGCTAACTAGCTCTGTATCTGGCGGACCCGT
GGTGGAACTGACGAGTTCTGAACACCCGGCCGCAACCCTGGGAGACGTCCCAGGGACTTTGGGGGCCGTT
TTTGTGGCCCGACCTGAGGAAGGGAGTCGATGTGGAATCCGACCCCGTCAGGATATGTGGTTCTGGTAGG
AGACGAGAACCTAAAACAGTTCCCGCCTCCGTCTGAATTTTTGCTTTCGGTTTGGAACCGAAGCCGCGCG
TCTTGTCTGCTGCAGCGCTGCAGCATCGTTCTGTGTTGTCTCTGTCTGACTGTGTTTCTGTATTTGTCTG
AAAATTAGGGCCAGACTGTTACCACTCCCTTAAGTTTGACCTTAGGTCACTGGAAAGATGTCGAGCGGAT
CGCTCACAACCAGTCGGTAGATGTCAAGAAGAGACGTTGGGTTACCTTCTGCTCTGCAGAATGGCCAACC
TTTAACGTCGGATGGCCGCGAGACGGCACCTTTAACCGAGACCTCATCACCCAGGTTAAGATCAAGGTCT
TTTCACCTGGCCCGCATGGACACCCAGACCAGGTCCCCTACATCGTGACCTGGGAAGCCTTGGCTTTTGA
CCCCCCTCCCTGGGTCAAGCCCTTTGTACACCCTAAGCCTCCGCCTCCTCTTCCTCCATCCGCCCCGTCT
CTCCCCCTTGAACCTCCTCGTTCGACCCCGCCTCGATCCTCCCTTTATCCAGCCCTCACTCCTTCTCTAG
GCGCCGGAATTAGATCTCTCGAGGTTAACGAATTCTACCGGGTAGGGGAGGCGCTTTTCCCAAGGCAGTC
TGGAGCATGCGCTTTAGCAGCCCCGCTGGGCACTTGGCGCTACACAAGTGGCCTCTGGCCTCGCACACAT
TCCACATCCACCGGTAGGCGCCAACCGGCTCCGTTCTTTGGTGGCCCCTTCGCGCCACCTTCTACTCCTC
CCCTAGTCAGGAAGTTCCCCCCCGCCCCGCAGCTCGCGTCGTGCAGGACGTGACAAATGGAAGTAGCACG
TCTCACTAGTCTCGTGCAGATGGACAGCACCGCTGAGCAATGGAAGCGGGTAGGCCTTTGGGGCAGCGGC
CAATAGCAGCTTTGCTCCTTCGCTTTCTGGGCTCAGAGGCTGGGAAGGGGTGGGTCCGGGGGCGGGCTCA
GGGGCGGGCTCAGGGGCGGGGCGGGCGCCCGAAGGTCCTCCGGAGGCCCGGCATTCTGCACGCTTCAAAA
GCGCACGTCTGCCGCGCTGTTCTCCTCTTCCTCATCTCCGGGCCTTTCGACCTGCAGCCCAAGCTGATCC
AGGCCTAAGCTTACGCGTCCTAGCGCTACCGGTCGCCACCATGGTGAGCAAGGGCGAGGAGCTGTTCACC
GGGGTGGTGCCCATCCTGGTCGAGCTGGACGGCGACGTAAACGGCCACAAGTTCAGCGTGTCCGGCGAGG
GCGAGGGCGATGCCACCTACGGCAAGCTGACCCTGAAGTTCATCTGCACCACCGGCAAGCTGCCCGTGCC
CTGGCCCACCCTCGTGACCACCCTGACCTACGGCGTGCAGTGCTTCAGCCGCTACCCCGACCACATGAAG
CAGCACGACTTCTTCAAGTCCGCCATGCCCGAAGGCTACGTCCAGGAGCGCACCATCTTCTTCAAGGACG
ACGGCAACTACAAGACCCGCGCCGAGGTGAAGTTCGAGGGCGACACCCTGGTGAACCGCATCGAGCTGAA
GGGCATCGACTTCAAGGAGGACGGCAACATCCTGGGGCACAAGCTGGAGTACAACTACAACAGCCACAAC
GTCTATATCATGGCCGACAAGCAGAAGAACGGCATCAAGGTGAACTTCAAGATCCGCCACAACATCGAGG
ACGGCAGCGTGCAGCTCGCCGACCACTACCAGCAGAACACCCCCATCGGCGACGGCCCCGTGCTGCTGCC
CGACAACCACTACCTGAGCACCCAGTCCGCCCTGAGCAAAGACCCCAACGAGAAGCGCGATCACATGGTC
CTGCTGGAGTTCGTGACCGCCGCCGGGATCACTCTCGGCATGGACGAGCTGTACAAGTCCGGACTCAGAT
CTCGACTAGCTAGTAGCTAGCTAGCTAGTCGAGCTCAAGCTTCGAATTTCGATAAAATAAAAGATTTTAT
TTAGTCTCCAGAAAAAGGGGGGAATGAAAGACCCCACCTGTAGGTTTGGCAAGCTAGAGAACCATCAGAT
GTTTCCAGGGTGCCCCAAGGACCTGAAATGACCCTGTGCCTTATTTGAACTAACCAATCAGTTCGCTTCT
CGCTTCTGTTCGCGCGCTTCTGCTCCCCGAGCTCAATAAAAGAGCCCACAACCCCTCACTCGGCGCGCCA
GTCCTCCGATAGACTGCGTCGCCCGGGTACCCGTGTATCCAATAAACCCTCTTGCAGTTGCATCCGACTT
GTGGTCTCGCTGTTCCTTGGGAGGGTCTCCTCTGAGTGATTGACTACCCGTCAGCGGGGGTCTTTCATGG
GTAACAGTTTCTTGAAGTTGGAGAACAACATTCTGAGGGTAGGAGTCGAATATTAAGTAATCCTGACTCA
ATTAGCCACTGTTTTGAATCCACATACTCCAATACTCCTGAAATAGTTCATTATGGACAGCGCAGAAAGA
GCTGGGGAGAATTGTGAAATTGTTATCCGCTCACAATTCCACACAACATACGAGCCGGAAGCATAAAGTG
TAAAGCCTGGGGTGCCTAATGAGTGAGCTAACTCACATTAATTGCGTTGCGCTCACTGCCCGCTTTCCAG
TCGGGAAACCTGTCGTGCCAGCTGCATTAATGAATCGGCCAACGCGCGGGGAGAGGCGGTTTGCGTATTG
GGCGCTCTTCCGCTTCCTCGCTCACTGACTCGCTGCGCTCGGTCGTTCGGCTGCGGCGAGCGGTATCAGC
TCACTCAAAGGCGGTAATACGGTTATCCACAGAATCAGGGGATAACGCAGGAAAGAACATGTGAGCAAAA
GGCCAGCAAAAGGCCAGGAACCGTAAAAAGGCCGCGTTGCTGGCGTTTTTCCATAGGCTCCGCCCCCCTG
ACGAGCATCACAAAAATCGACGCTCAAGTCAGAGGTGGCGAAACCCGACAGGACTATAAAGATACCAGGC
GTTTCCCCCTGGAAGCTCCCTCGTGCGCTCTCCTGTTCCGACCCTGCCGCTTACCGGATACCTGTCCGCC
TTTCTCCCTTCGGGAAGCGTGGCGCTTTCTCATAGCTCACGCTGTAGGTATCTCAGTTCGGTGTAGGTCG
TTCGCTCCAAGCTGGGCTGTGTGCACGAACCCCCCGTTCAGCCCGACCGCTGCGCCTTATCCGGTAACTA
TCGTCTTGAGTCCAACCCGGTAAGACACGACTTATCGCCACTGGCAGCAGCCACTGGTAACAGGATTAGC
AGAGCGAGGTATGTAGGCGGTGCTACAGAGTTCTTGAAGTGGTGGCCTAACTACGGCTACACTAGAAGAA
CAGTATTTGGTATCTGCGCTCTGCTGAAGCCAGTTACCTTCGGAAAAAGAGTTGGTAGCTCTTGATCCGG
CAAACAAACCACCGCTGGTAGCGGTGGTTTTTTTGTTTGCAAGCAGCAGATTACGCGCAGAAAAAAAGGA
TCTCAAGAAGATCCTTTGATCTTTTCTACGGGGTCTGACGCTCAGTGGAACGAAAACTCACGTTAAGGGA
TTTTGGTCATGAGATTATCAAAAAGGATCTTCACCTAGATCCTTTTAAATTAAAAATGAAGTTTTAAATC
AATCTAAAGTATATATGAGTAAACTTGGTCTGACAGTTACCAATGCTTAATCAGTGAGGCACCTATCTCA
GCGATCTGTCTATTTCGTTCATCCATAGTTGCCTGACTCCCCGTCGTGTAGATAACTACGATACGGGAGG
GCTTACCATCTGGCCCCAGTGCTGCAATGATACCGCGAGACCCACGCTCACCGGCTCCAGATTTATCAGC
AATAAACCAGCCAGCCGGAAGGGCCGAGCGCAGAAGTGGTCCTGCAACTTTATCCGCCTCCATCCAGTCT
ATTAATTGTTGCCGGGAAGCTAGAGTAAGTAGTTCGCCAGTTAATAGTTTGCGCAACGTTGTTGCCATTG
CTACAGGCATCGTGGTGTCACGCTCGTCGTTTGGTATGGCTTCATTCAGCTCCGGTTCCCAACGATCAAG
GCGAGTTACATGATCCCCCATGTTGTGCAAAAAAGCGGTTAGCTCCTTCGGTCCTCCGATCGTTGTCAGA
AGTAAGTTGGCCGCAGTGTTATCACTCATGGTTATGGCAGCACTGCATAATTCTCTTACTGTCATGCCAT
CCGTAAGATGCTTTTCTGTGACTGGTGAGTACTCAACCAAGTCATTCTGAGAATAGTGTATGCGGCGACC
GAGTTGCTCTTGCCCGGCGTCAATACGGGATAATACCGCGCCACATAGCAGAACTTTAAAAGTGCTCATC
ATTGGAAAACGTTCTTCGGGGCGAAAACTCTCAAGGATCTTACCGCTGTTGAGATCCAGTTCGATGTAAC
CCACTCGTGCACCCAACTGATCTTCAGCATCTTTTACTTTCACCAGCGTTTCTGGGTGAGCAAAAACAGG
AAGGCAAAATGCCGCAAAAAAGGGAATAAGGGCGACACGGAAATGTTGAATACTCATACTCTTCCTTTTT
CAATATTATTGAAGCATTTATCAGGGTTATTGTCTCATGAGCGGATACATATTTGAATGTATTTAGAAAA
ATAAACAAATAGGGGTTCCGCGCACATTTCCCCGAAAAGTGCCACCTGACGTCTAAGAAACCATTATTAT
CATGACATTAACCTATAAAAATAGGCGTATCACGAGGCCCTTTCGTCTCGCGCGTTTCGGTGATGACGGT
GAAAACCTCTGACACATGCAGCTCCCGGAGACGGTCACAGCTTGTCTGTAAGCGGATGCCGGGAGCAGAC
AAGCCCGTCAGGGCGCGTCAGCGGGTGTTGGCGGGTGTCGGGGCTGGCTTAACTATGCGGCATCAGAGCA
GATTGTACTGAGAGTGCACCATATGCGGTGTGAAATACCGCACAGATGCGTAAGGAGAAAATACCGCATC
AGGCGCCATTCGCCATTCAGGCTGCGCAACTGTTGGGAAGGGCGATCGGTGCGGGCCTCTTCGCTATTAC
GCCAGCTGGCGAAAGGGGGATGTGCTGCAAGGCGATTAAGTTGGGTAACGCCAGGGTTTTCCCAGTCACG
ACGTTGTAAAACGACGGCGCAAGGAATGGTGCATGCAAGGAGATGGCGCCCAACAGTCCCCCGGCCACGG
GGCCTGCCACCATACCCACGCCGAAACAAGCGCTCATGAGCCCGAAGTGGCGAGCCCGATCTTCCCCATC
GGTGATGTCGGCGATATAGGCGCCAGCAACCGCACCTGTGGCGCCGGTGATGCCGGCCACGATGCGTCCG
GCGTAGAGGCGATTAGTCCAATTTGTTAAAGACAGGATATCAGTGGTCCAGGCTCTAGTTTTGACTCAAC
AATATCACCAGCTGAAGCCTATAGAGTACGAGCCATAGATAAAATAAAAGATTTTATTTAGTCTCCAGAA
AAAGGGGGG
Features (pLannotate 1.2.2; 21 found; start..end, strand, type, name):
      1..517     +  LTR            5' LTR: 5' long terminal repeat from murine embryonic stem cell virus
    581..922     +  misc_feature   MESV Ψ: packaging signal of murine embryonic stem cell virus
    989..1405    +  CDS            gag (truncated): truncated Moloney murine leukemia virus (MMLV) gag gene lacking the start codon
   1440..1939    +  promoter       PGK promoter: mouse phosphoglycerate kinase 1 promoter
   2001..2717    +  CDS            EGFP: EGFP is a basic (constitutively fluorescent) green fluorescent protein published in 1996, derived from Aequorea victoria. It is reported to be a rapidly-maturing weak dimer with moderate acid sensitivity.
   2718..2735    +  misc_feature   MCS (fragment): multiple cloning site
   2759..2778    +  misc_feature   MCS (fragment): multiple cloning site
   2823..2857    +  LTR            3' LTR (ΔU3) (fragment): self-inactivating 3' long terminal repeat (LTR) from Moloney murine leukemia virus
   2854..3148    +  LTR            3' LTR (ΔU3) (fragment): self-inactivating 3' long terminal repeat (LTR) from Moloney murine leukemia virus
   3310..3326    -  protein_bind   lac operator: The lac repressor binds to the lac operator to inhibit transcription in E. coli. This inhibition can be relieved by adding lactose or isopropyl-β-D-thiogalactopyranoside (IPTG). lac repressor encoded by lacI
   3334..3364    -  promoter       lac promoter: promoter for the E. coli lac operon
   3379..3400    -  protein_bind   CAP binding site: CAP binding activates transcription in the presence of cAMP. E. coli catabolite activator protein
   3413..3505    -  CDS            lacI (fragment): lac repressor; lacI; The lac repressor binds to the lac operator to inhibit transcription in E. coli. This inhibition can be relieved by adding lactose or isopropyl-β-D-thiogalactopyranoside (IPTG).
   3688..4276    -  rep_origin     ori: high-copy-number ColE1/pMB1/pBR322/pUC origin of replication
   4447..5307    -  CDS            AmpR: β-lactamase; bla; confers resistance to ampicillin, carbenicillin, and related antibiotics
   5308..5412    -  promoter       AmpR promoter: bla
   5507..5542    +  CDS            rop (fragment): Rop protein, which maintains plasmids at low copy number; rop
   5644..5743    +  misc_feature   bom (fragment): basis of mobility region from pBR322
   5749..5898    -  CDS            lacZα (fragment): LacZα fragment of β-galactosidase; lacZ fragment
   5898..6099    -  CDS            TcR (fragment): tetracycline efflux protein; tet; confers resistance to tetracycline
   6100..6198    +  CDS            env (fragment): murine leukemia virus gPr80 envelope polyprotein precursor; env; proteolytically cleaved into gp70SU and p15TM subunits
