[The description below was written by a language model from this plasmid's Addgene catalogue record and pLannotate feature annotations shown in this document.]
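Description:
pMSCVsin-PGK-GFP is a self-inactivating gammaretroviral transfer vector of the MSCV (murine stem cell virus) family, carried on a pUC-type bacterial backbone. The sequenced plasmid is about 6.2 kb. It is propagated in E. coli at high copy number from a ColE1/pUC origin and selected with ampicillin through the β-lactamase gene and its own promoter. The backbone also contains non-functional remnants left over from earlier cloning steps, including lac promoter/operator elements and fragments of lacI, lacZα, rop, bom, the tetracycline resistance gene and a short piece of MLV env.

The retroviral cassette begins with an intact 5' LTR from murine embryonic stem cell virus, followed by the MESV Ψ packaging signal and a truncated MMLV gag segment lacking its start codon. This gag segment extends the packaging region and improves encapsidation of the genomic RNA without producing Gag protein. Downstream, the mouse phosphoglycerate kinase 1 (PGK) promoter acts as an internal promoter driving EGFP, with short multiple cloning site fragments after the reporter. The cassette ends in a 3' LTR with a U3 deletion. Because the 3' U3 region is copied to both ends of the provirus during reverse transcription, the deletion removes LTR enhancer/promoter activity after integration, leaving the ubiquitously active PGK promoter as the only driver of EGFP expression.

The vector encodes no viral structural or enzymatic proteins, so particle production requires gag-pol and an envelope supplied in trans by packaging cells or helper plasmids. The record does not state a specific application, but the design suits constitutive GFP marking of dividing mammalian cells, use as a transduction and titration control, or as a template for swapping in other transgenes.
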