Addgene plasmid #35615: pMSCVsin-PGK-GFP
Depositing lab: Patrick Salmon. Depositing organization: University of Geneva.
Backbone
  Vector backbone: pUC
  Backbone size w/o insert (bp): 3000
  Vector type: Retroviral
Growth in bacteria
  Bacterial resistance: Ampicillin, 100 μg/mL
  Growth temperature: 37°C
  Growth strain: Top10/P3
  Copy number: High Copy
Gene/Insert
  Gene/Insert name: GFP
  Insert size (bp): 700
Terms and licenses: Academic/Nonprofit Terms; Industry Terms: Not Available to Industry
How to cite: pMSCVsin-PGK-GFP was a gift from Patrick Salmon (Addgene plasmid # 35615 ; http://n2t.net/addgene:35615 ; RRID:Addgene_35615)
