>Addgene plasmid #35615 | pMSCVsin-PGK-GFP | addgene partial sequence | sequence record 45298 | mPGK-F 5'-cattctgcacgcttcaaaag-3'
TCTTCTATCTCCGGGCCTTTCGACCTGCAGCCCAAGCTGATCCAGGCCTAAGCTTACGCGTCCTAGCGCT
ACCGGTCGCCACCATGGTGAGCAAGGGCGAGGAGCTGTTCACCGGGGTGGTGCCCATCCTGGTCGAGCTG
GACGGCGACGTAAACGGCCACAAGTTCAGCGTGTCCGGCGAGGGCGAGGGCGATGCCACCTACGGCAAGC
TGACCCTGAAGTTCATCTGCACCACCGGCAAGCTGCCCGTGCCCTGGCCCACCCTCGTGACCACCCTGAC
CTACGGCGTGCAGTGCTTCAGCCGCTACCCCGACCACATGAAGCAGCACGACTTCTTCAAGTCCGCCATG
CCCGAAGGCTACGTCCAGGAGCGCACCATCTTCTTCAAGGACGACGGCAACTACAAGACCCGCGCCGAGG
TGAAGTTCGAGGGCGACACCCTGGTGAACCGCATCGAGCTGAAGGGCATCGACTTCAAGGAGGACGGCAA
CATCCTGGGGCACAAGCTGGAGTACAACTACAACAGCCACAACGTCTATATCATGGCCGACAAGCAGAAG
AACGGCATCAAGGTGAACTTCAAGATCCGCCACAACATCGAGGACGGCAGCGTGCAGCTCGCCGACCACT
ACCAGCAGAACACCCCCATCGGCGACGGCCCCGTGCTGCTGCCCGACAACCACTACCTGAGCACCCAGTC
CGCCCTGAGCAAAGACCCCAACGAGAAGCGCGATCACATGGTCCTGCTGGAGTTCGTGACCGCCGCCGGG
ATCACTCTCGGCATGGACGAGCTGTACAAGTCCGGACTCAGATCTCGACTAGCTAGTAGCTAGCTAGCTA
GTCGAGCTCAAGCTTCGAATTTCGATAAAATAAAAGATTTTATTTAGTCTCCAGAAAAAGGGGGGAATGA
AAGAC
