>Addgene plasmid #35615 | pMSCVsin-PGK-GFP | addgene partial sequence | sequence record 46594 | MSC-rev
AGTGAGGGCTGGATAAAGGGAGGATCGAGGCGGGGTCGAACGAGGAGGTTCAAGGGGGAGAGACGGGGCG
GATGGAGGAAGAGGAGGCGGAGGCTTAGGGTGTACAAAGGGCTTGACCCAGGGAGGGGGGTCAAAAGCCA
AGGCTTCCCAGGTCACGATGTAGGGGACCTGGTCTGGGTGTCCATGCGGGCCAGGTGAAAAGACCTTGAT
CTTAACCTGGGTGATGAGGTCTCGGTTAAAGGTGCCGTCTCGCGGCCATCCGACGTTAAAGGTTGGCCAT
TCTGCAGAGCAGAAGGTAACCCAACGTCTCTTCTTGACATCTACCGACTGGTTGTGAGCGATCCGCTCGA
CATCTTTCCAGTGACCTAAGGTCAAACTTAAGGGAGTGGTAACAGTCTGGCCCTAATTTTCAGACAAATA
CAGAAACACAGTCAGACAGAGACAACACAGAACGATGCTGCAGCGCTGCAGCAGACAAGACGCGCGGCTT
CGGTTCCAAACCGAAAGCAAAAATTCAGACGGAGGCGGGAACTGTTTTAGGTTCTCGTCTCCTACCAGAA
CCACATATCCTGACGGGGTCGGATTCCACATCGACTCCCTTCCTCAGGTCGGGCCACAAAAACGGCCCCC
AAAGTCCCTGGGACGTCTCCCAGGGTTGCGGCCGGGTGTTCAGAACTCGTCAGTTCCACCACGGGTCCGC
CAGATACAGAGCTAGTTAGCTAACTAGTACAGACGCAGG
